>Addgene plasmid #108234 | pSW002-Pc | addgene full sequence | sequence record 211429 | Addgene NGS Result
GATCCAACCCCTCCGCTGCTATAGTGCAGTCGGCTTCTGACGTTCAGTGCAGCCGTCTTCTGAAAACGAC
ATGTCGCACAAGTCCTAAGTTACGCGACAGGCTGCCGCCCTGCCCTTTTCCTGGCGTTTTCTTGTCGCGT
GTTTTAGTCGCATAAAGTAGAATACTTGCGACTAGAACCGGAGACATTACGCCATGAACAAGAGCGCCGC
CGCTGGCCTGCTGGGCTATGCCCGCGTCAGCACCGACGACCAGGACTTGACCAACCAACGGGCCGAACTG
CACGCGGCCGGCTGCACCAAGCTGTTTTCCGAGAAGATCACCGGCACCAGGCGCGACCGCCCGGAGCTGG
CCAGGATGCTTGACCACCTACGCCCTGGCGACGTTGTGACAGTGACCAGGCTAGACCGCCTGGCCCGCAG
CACCCGCGACCTACTGGACATTGCCGAGCGCATCCAGGAGGCCGGCGCGGGCCTGCGTAGCCTGGCAGAG
CCGTGGGCCGACACCACCACGCCGGCCGGCCGCATGGTGTTGACCGTGTTCGCCGGCATTGCCGAGTTCG
AGCGTTCCCTAATCATCGACCGCACCCGGAGCGGGCGCGAGGCCGCCAAGGCCCGAGGCGTGAAGTTTGG
CCCCCGCCCTACCCTCACCCCGGCACAGATCGCGCACGCCCGCGAGCTGATCGACCAGGAAGGCCGCACC
GTGAAAGAGGCGGCTGCACTGCTTGGCGTGCATCGCTCGACCCTGTACCGCGCACTTGAGCGCAGCGAGG
AAGTGACGCCCACCGAGGCCAGGCGGCGCGGTGCCTTCCGTGAGGACGCATTGACCGAGGCCGACGCCCT
GGCAGCCGCCGAGAATGAACGCCAAGAGGAACAAGCATGAAACCGCACCAGGACGGCCAGGACGAACCGT
TTTTCATTACCGAAGAGATCGAGGCGGAGATGATCGCGGCCGGGTACGTGTTCGAGCCGCCCGCGCACGT
CTCAACCGTGCGGCTGCATGAAATCCTGGCCGGTTTGTCTGATGCCAAGCTGGCGGCCTGGCCGGCCAGC
TTGGCCGCTGAAGAAACCGAGCGCCGCCGTCTAAAAAGGTGATGTGTATTTGAGTAAAACAGCTTGCGTC
ATGCGGTCGCTGCGTATATGATGCGATGAGTAAATAAACAAATACGCAAGGGGAACGCATGAAGGTTATC
GCTGTACTTAACCAGAAAGGCGGGTCAGGCAAGACGACCATCGCAACCCATCTAGCCCGCGCCCTGCAAC
TCGCCGGGGCCGATGTTCTGTTAGTCGATTCCGATCCCCAGGGCAGTGCCCGCGATTGGGCGGCCGTGCG
GGAAGATCAACCGCTAACCGTTGTCGGCATCGACCGCCCGACGATTGACCGCGACGTGAAGGCCATCGGC
CGGCGCGACTTCGTAGTGATCGACGGAGCGCCCCAGGCGGCGGACTTGGCTGTGTCCGCGATCAAGGCAG
CCGACTTCGTGCTGATTCCGGTGCAGCCAAGCCCTTACGACATATGGGCCACCGCCGACCTGGTGGAGCT
GGTTAAGCAGCGCATTGAGGTCACGGATGGAAGGCTACAAGCGGCCTTTGTCGTGTCGCGGGCGATCAAA
GGCACGCGCATCGGCGGTGAGGTTGCCGAGGCGCTGGCCGGGTACGAGCTGCCCATTCTTGAGTCCCGTA
TCACGCAGCGCGTGAGCTACCCAGGCACTGCCGCCGCCGGCACAACCGTTCTTGAATCAGAACCCGAGGG
CGACGCTGCCCGCGAGGTCCAGGCGCTGGCCGCTGAAATTAAATCAAAACTCATTTGAGTTAATGAGGTA
AAGAGAAAATGAGCAAAAGCACAAACACGCTAAGTGCCGGCCGTCCGAGCGCACGCAGCAGCAAGGCTGC
AACGTTGGCCAGCCTGGCAGACACGCCAGCCATGAAGCGGGTCAACTTTCAGTTGCCGGCGGAGGATCAC
ACCAAGCTGAAGATGTACGCGGTACGCCAAGGCAAGACCATTACCGAGCTGCTATCTGAATACATCGCGC
AGCTACCAGAGTAAATGAGCAAATGAATAAATGAGTAGATGAATTTTAGCGGCTAAAGGAGGCGGCATGG
AAAATCAAGAACAACCAGGCACCGACGCCGTGGAATGCCCCATGTGTGGAGGAACGGGCGGTTGGCCAGG
CGTAAGCGGCTGGGTTGTCTGCCGGCCCTGCAATGGCACTGGAACCCCCAAGCCCGAGGAATCGGCGTGA
GCGGTCGCAAACCATCCGGCCCGGTACAAATCGGCGCGGCGCTGGGTGATGACCTGGTGGAGAAGTTGAA
GGCCGCGCAGGCCGCCCAGCGGCAACGCATCGAGGCAGAAGCACGCCCCGGTGAATCGTGGCAAGCAGCC
GCTGATCGAATCCGCAAAGAATCCCGGCAACCGCCGGCAGCCGGTGCGCCGTCGATTAGGAAGCCGCCCA
AGGGCGACGAGCAACCAGATTTTTTCGTTCCGATGCTCTATGACGTGGGCACCCGCGATAGTCGCAGCAT
CATGGACGTGGCCGTTTTCCGTCTGTCGAAGCGTGACCGACGAGCTGGCGAGGTGATCCGCTACGAGCTT
CCAGACGGGCACGTAGAGGTTTCCGCAGGGCCGGCCGGCATGGCCAGTGTGTGGGATTACGACCTGGTAC
TGATGGCGGTTTCCCATCTAACCGAATCCATGAACCGATACCGGGAAGGGAAGGGAGACAAGCCCGGCCG
CGTGTTCCGTCCACACGTTGCGGACGTACTCAAGTTCTGCCGGCGAGCCGATGGCGGAAAGCAGAAAGAC
GACCTGGTAGAAACCTGCATTCGGTTAAACACCACGCACGTTGCCATGCAGCGTACGAAGAAGGCCAAGA
ACGGCCGCCTGGTGACGGTATCCGAGGGTGAAGCCTTGATTAGCCGCTACAAGATCGTAAAGAGCGAAAC
CGGGCGGCCGGAGTACATCGAGATCGAGCTAGCTGATTGGATGTACCGCGAGATCACAGAAGGCAAGAAC
CCGGACGTGCTGACGGTTCACCCCGATTACTTTTTGATCGATCCCGGCATCGGCCGTTTTCTCTACCGCC
TGGCACGCCGCGCCGCAGGCAAGGCAGAAGCCAGATGGTTGTTCAAGACGATCTACGAACGCAGTGGCAG
CGCCGGAGAGTTCAAGAAGTTCTGTTTCACCGTGCGCAAGCTGATCGGGTCAAATGACCTGCCGGAGTAC
GATTTGAAGGAGGAGGCGGGGCAGGCTGGCCCGATCCTAGTCATGCGCTACCGCAACCTGATCGAGGGCG
AAGCATCCGCCGGTTCCTAATGTACGGAGCAGATGCTAGGGCAAATTGCCCTAGCAGGGGAAAAAGGTCG
AAAAGGTCTCTTTCCTGTGGATAGCACGTACATTGGGAACCCAAAGCCGTACATTGGGAACCGGAACCCG
TACATTGGGAACCCAAAGCCGTACATTGGGAACCGGTCACACATGTAAGTGACTGATATAAAAGAGAAAA
AAGGCGATTTTTCCGCCTAAAACTCTTTAAAACTTATTAAAACTCTTAAAACCCGCCTGGCCTGTGCATA
ACTGTCTGGCCAGCGCACAGCCGAAGAGCTGCAAAAAGCGCCTACCCTTCGGTCGCTGCGCTCCCTACGC
CCCGCCGCTTCGCGTCGGCCTATCGCGGCCGATGGCCGCTCAAAAATGGCTGGCCTACGGCCAGGCAATC
TACCAGGGCGCGGACAAGCCGCGCCGTCGCCACTCGACCGCCGGCGCTGAGGTCTGCCTCGTGAAGAAGG
TGTTGCTGACTCATACCAGGCAATGGCAACAACGTTGCGCAAACTATTAACTGGCGAACTACTTACTCTA
GCTTCCCGGCAACAATTAATAGACTGGATGGAGGCGGATAAAGTTGCAGGACCACTTCTGCGCTCGGCCC
TTCCGGCTGGCTGGTTTATTGCTGATAAATCTGGAGCCGGTGAGCGTGGGTCTCGCGGTATCATTGCAGC
ACTGGGGCCAGATGGTAAGCCCTCCCGTATCGTAGTTATCTACACGACGGGGAGTCAGGCAACTATGGAT
GAACGAAATAGACAGATCGCTGAGATAGGTGCCTCACTGATTAAGCATTGGTAACTGTCAGACCAAGTTT
ACTCATATATACTTTAGATTGATTTAAAACTTCATTTTTAATTTAAAAGGATCTAGGTGAAGATCCTTTT
TGATAATCTCATGACCAAAATCCCTTAACGTGAGTTTTCGTTCCACTGAGCGTCAGACCCCTTAATAAGA
TGATCTTCTTGAGATCGTTTTGGTCTGCGCGTAATCTCTTGCTCTGAAAACGAAAAAACCGCCTTGCAGG
GCGGTTTTTCGAAGGTTCTCTGAGCTACCAACTCTTTGAACCGAGGTAACTGGCTTGGAGGAGCGCAGTC
ACCAAAACTTGTCCTTTCAGTTTAGCCTTAACCGGCGCATGACTTCAAGACTAACTCCTCTAAATCAATT
ACCAGTGGCTGCTGCCAGTGGTGCTTTTGCATGTCTTTCCGGGTTGGACTCAAGACGATAGTTACCGGAT
AAGGCGCAGCGGTCGGACTGAACGGGGGGTTCGTGCATACAGTCCAGCTTGGAGCGAACTGCCTACCCGG
AACTGAGTGTCAGGCGTGGAATGAGACAAACGCGGCCATAACAGCGGAATGACACCGGTAAACCGAAAGG
CAGGAACAGGAGAGCGCACGAGGGAGCCGCCAGGGGGAAACGCCTGGTATCTTTATAGTCCTGTCGGGTT
TCGCCACCACTGATTTGAGCGTCAGATTTCGTGATGCTTGTCAGGGGGGCGGAGCCTATGGAAAAACGGC
TTTGCCGCGGCCCTCTCACTTCCCTGTTAAGTATCTTCCTGGCATCTTCCAGGAAATCTCCGCCCCGTTC
GTAAGCCATTTCCGCTCGCCGCAGTCGAACGACCGAGCGTAGCGAGTCAGTGAGCGAGGAAGCGGAATAT
ATCCTGTATCACATATTCTGCTGACGCACCGGTGCAGCCTTTTTTCTCCTGCCACATGAAGCACTTCACT
GACACCCTCATCAGTGCCAACATAGTAAGCCAGTATACACTCCGCTAGCGCTGAGGTCTGCCTCGTGAAG
AAGGTGTTGCTGACTCATACCAGGTAGTCCGAGGAGCTTTATGCTTGTAAACCGTTTTGTGAAAAAATTT
TTAAAATAAAAAAGGGGACCTCTAGGGTCCCCAATTAATTAGTAATATAATCTATTAAAGGTCATTCAAA
AGGTCATCCACCGGATCAATTCCCCTGCTCGCGCAGGCTGGGTGCCAAGCTCTCGGGTAACATCAAGGCC
CGATCCTTGGAGCCCTTGCCCTCCCGCACGATGATCGTGCCGTGATCGAAATCCAGATCCTTGACCCGCA
GTTGCAAACCCTCACTGATCCGCTAGTCCGAGGCCTCGAGATCTATCGATGCATGCCATGGTACCCGGGA
GCTCGAATTCATATGTATATCTCCTTCTTAAAGTTAAACAAAATTATTTCTTGAACGGGTTCGCTACCTG
CATTACAGCCTACAGACCGAGAAGGCTTATGTCTACTGGGCCAAGGCATTTGTGTTGTGGACGGCCCGCA
GCCTTGGTGGGTTTCGACATCCGCGCGAAATGGGGCAAGCTGAAGTCGAGGGTTTTCTGACCATGCTCGC
CACCGAGAAGCAAGTGGCGCCGGCCACCCACCGGCAGGCGCTCAACGCGCTGTTGTTCTTGTATCGGCAA
CGCGTCGACGTCATATGGATCCGATATCGCCGTGGCGGCCAGCTTTTGCCATTCTCACCGGATTCAGTCG
TCACTCATGGTGATTTCTCACTTGATAACCTTATTTTTGACGAGGGGAAATTAATAGGTTGTATTGATGT
TGGACGAGTCGGAATCGCAGACCGATACCAGGATCTTGCCATCCTATGGAACTGCCTCGGTGAGTTTTCT
CCTTCATTACAGAAACGGCTTTTTCAAAAATATGGTATTGATAATCCTGATATGAATAAATTGCAGTTTC
ATTTGATGCTCGATGAGTTTTTCTAATCAGAATTGGTTAATTGGTTGTAACACTGGCAGAGCATTACGCT
GACTTGACGGGACGGCGGCTTTGTTGAATAAATCGAACTTTTGCTGAGTTGAAGGATCAGATCACGCATC
TTCCCGACAACGCAGACCGTTCCGTGGCAAAGCAAAAGTTCAAAATCACCAACTGGTCCACCTACAACAA
AGCTCTCATCAACCGTGGCTCCCTCACTTTCTGGCTGGATGATGGGGCGATTCAGGCCTGGTATGAGTCA
GCAACACCTTCTTCACGAGGCAGACCTCAGCGCCAGAAGGCCGCCAGAGAGGCCGAGCGCGGCCGTGAGG
CTTGGACGCTAGGGCAGGGCATGAAAAAGCCCGTAGCGGGCTGCTACGGGCGTCTGACGCGGTGGAAAGG
GGGAGGGGATGTTGTCTACATGGCTCTGCTGTAGTGAGTGGGTTGCGCTCCGGCAGCGGTCCTGATCAAT
CGTCACCCTTTCTCGGTCCTTCAACGTTCCTGACAACGAGCCTCCTTTTCGCCAATCCATCGACAATCAC
CGCGAGTCCCTGCTCGAACGCTGCGTCCGGACCGGCTTCGTCGAAGGCGTCTATCGCGGCCCGCAACAGC
GGCGAGAGCGGAGCCTGTTCAACGGTGCCGCCGCGCTCGCCGGCATCGCTGTCGCCGGCCTGCTCCTCAA
GCACGGCCCCAACAGTGAAGTAGCTGATTGTCATCAGCGCATTGACGGCGTCCCCGGCCGAAAAACCCGC
CTCGCAGAGGAAGCGAAGCTGCGCGTCGGCCGTTTCCATCTGCGGTGCGCCCGGTCGCGTGCCGGCATGG
ATGCGCGCGCCATCGCGGTAGGCGAGCAGCGCCTGCCTGAAGCTGCGGGCATTCCCGATCAGAAATGAGC
GCCAGTCGTCGTCGGCTCTCGGCACCGAATGCGTATGATTCTCCGCCAGCATGGCTTCGGCCAGTGCGTC
GAGCAGCGCCCGCTTGTTCCTGAAGTGCCAGTAAAGCGCCGGCTGCTGAACCCCCAACCGTTCCGCCAGT
TTGCGTGTCGTCAGACCGTCTACGCCGACCTCGTTCAACAGGTCCAGGGCGGCACGGATCACTGTATTCG
GCTGCAACTTTGTCATGCTTGACACTTTATCACTGATAAACATAATATGTCCACCAACTTATCAGTGATA
AAGAATCCGCGCGTTCAATCGGACCAGCGGAGGCTGGTCCGGAGGCCAGACGTGAAACCCAACATACCCC
TGATCGTAATTCTGAGCACTGTCGCGCTCGACGCTGTCGGCATCGGCCTGATTATGCCGGTGCTGCCGGG
CCTCCTGCGCGATCTGGTTCACTCGAACGACGTCACCGCCCACTATGGCATTCTGCTGGCGCTGTATGCG
TTGGTGCAATTTGCCTGCGCACCTGTGCTGGGCGCGCTGTCGGATCGTTTCGGGCGGCGGCCAATCTTGC
TCGTCTCGCTGGCCGGCGCCACTGTCGACTACGCCATCATGGCGACAGCGCCTTTCCTTTGGGTTCTCTA
TATCGGGCGGATCGTGGCCGGCATCACCGGGGCGACTGGGGCGGTAGCCGGCGCTTATATTGCCGATATC
ACTGATGGCGATGAGCGCGCGCGGCACTTCGGCTTCATGAGCGCCTGTTTCGGGTTCGGGATGGTCGCGG
GACCTGTGCTCGGTGGGCTGATGGGCGGTTTCTCCCCCCACGCTCCGTTCTTCGCCGCGGCAGCCTTGAA
CGGCCTCAATTTCCTGACGGGCTGTTTCCTTTTGCCGGAGTCGCACAAAGGCGAACGCCGGCCGTTACGC
CGGGAGGCTCTCAACCCGCTCGCTTCGTTCCGGTGGGCCCGGGGCATGACCGTCGTCGCCGCCCTGATGG
CGGTCTTCTTCATCATGCAACTTGTCGGACAGGTGCCGGCCGCGCTTTGGGTCATTTTCGGCGAGGATCG
CTTTCACTGGGACGCGACCACGATCGGCATTTCGCTTGCCGCATTTGGCATTCTGCATTCACTCGCCCAG
GCAATGATCACCGGCCCTGTAGCCGCCCGGCTCGGCGAAAGGCGGGCACTCATGCTCGGAATGATTGCCG
ACGGCACAGGCTACATCCTGCTTGCCTTCGCGACACGGGGATGGATGGCGTTCCCGATCATGGTCCTGCT
TGCTTCGGGTGGCATCGGAATGCCGGCGCTGCAAGCAATGTTGTCCAGGCAGGTGGATGAGGAACGTCAG
GGGCAGCTGCAAGGCTCACTGGCGGCGCTCACCAGCCTGACCTCGATCGTCGGACCCCTCCTCTTCACGG
CGATCTATGCGGCTTCTATAACAACGTGGAACGGGTGGGCATGGATTGCAGGCGCTGCCCTCTACTTGCT
CTGCCTGCCGGCGCTGCGTCGCGGGCTTTGGAGCGGCGCAGGGCAACGAGCCGATCGCTGATCGTGGAAA
CGATAGGGGCCGCTCTAGTACTAGCTAGAACTAT
Features (pLannotate 1.2.2; 14 found; start..end, strand, type, name):
    218..619     +  CDS            Y4CG_SINFN (fragment): Protein inferred from homology: Swiss-Prot protein existence level 3. From Sinorhizobium fredii (strain NBRC 101917 / NGR234).
   1179..1808    +  CDS            pVS1 StaA: stability protein from the Pseudomonas plasmid pVS1 (Heeb et al., 2000)
   2237..3310    +  CDS            pVS1 RepA: replication protein from the Pseudomonas plasmid pVS1 (Heeb et al., 2000)
   3376..3570    +  rep_origin     pVS1 oriV: origin of replication for the Pseudomonas plasmid pVS1 (Heeb et al., 2000)
   3800..4113    +  CDS            bla(M) (fragment): β-lactamase lacking the signal sequence; bla(M); allows cytosolic expression of β-lactamase
   4279..4824    +  rep_origin     p15A ori: Plasmids containing the medium-copy-number p15A origin of replication can be propagated in E. coli cells that contain a second plasmid with the ColE1 origin.
   4912..4967    +  rep_origin     RSF ori (fragment): Plasmids containing the RSF 1030 origin of replication can be propagated in E. coli cells that contain additional plasmids with compatible origins.
   5066..5092    -  misc_feature   bom (fragment): basis of mobility region from pBR322
   5275..5412    -  CDS            int (fragment): INT2_ECOLX - Protein inferred from homology: Swiss-Prot protein existence level 3. Putative integrase believed to be involved in the insertion of antibiotic resistance genes into plasmids and transposons. From Escherichia coli.
   5480..5502    -  RBS            RBS: efficient ribosome binding site from bacteriophage T7 gene 10 (Olins and Rangwala, 1989)
   5781..6046    +  CDS            KanR (fragment): aminoglycoside phosphotransferase; aph(3')-Ia; confers resistance to kanamycin
   6187..6333    +  CDS            TRA2_ECOLX (fragment): Protein predicted: Swiss-Prot protein existence level 4. Required for transposition of transposon Tn903. From Escherichia coli.
   6506..7156    -  CDS            TetR: tetracycline resistance regulatory protein; tetR
   7262..8461    +  CDS            TcR: tetracycline efflux protein; tetA; confers resistance to tetracycline
