[The description below was written by a language model from this plasmid's Addgene catalogue record and pLannotate feature annotations shown in this document.]
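Description:
pSW002-Pc is a low-copy, broad-host-range bacterial expression vector of about 8.5 kb built on the pME6031 backbone, from which several restriction sites were removed to simplify cloning. It is a shuttle design with two replication systems. The pVS1 module from a Pseudomonas plasmid (the StaA stability protein, the RepA replication protein and oriV) supports stable maintenance in pseudomonads and related Gram-negative hosts. A p15A origin allows propagation in E. coli cloning strains such as DH5alpha. Selection is by tetracycline, through the TcR (tetA) efflux pump and its divergently oriented TetR regulator.

The payload is a 269 bp synthetic insert carrying the constitutive Pc promoter. The feature table does not annotate this promoter by name. It does show a short minus-strand fragment resembling an integron integrase gene next to a bacteriophage T7 gene 10 ribosome binding site on the same strand. This is consistent with Pc being the integron cassette promoter, which lies within the integrase coding region, and it suggests that the expression unit reads on the minus strand. No reporter or other open reading frame is annotated downstream, so the plasmid appears to be the empty promoter vector into which a gene of interest is cloned for inducer-free expression.

The remaining hits are partial β-lactamase, KanR, Tn903 transposase, RSF ori, bom and Sinorhizobium protein fragments. These are most likely non-functional remnants of the backbone's construction history, and only tetracycline is listed as a resistance marker. The associated publication describes a vector suite for fluorescence-based imaging of root-colonizing pseudomonads, so the plasmid serves as the base for constitutive fluorescent protein constructs in such strains.
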