Addgene plasmid #108234: pSW002-Pc
Purpose: Broad host bacterial expression vector with constitutive Pc promoter.
Depositing lab: Rosemarie Wilton. Depositing organization: Argonne National Laboratory. Publication: A New Suite of Plasmid Vectors for Fluorescence-Based Imaging of Root Colonizing Pseudomonads. Wilton R, Ahrendt AJ, Shinde S, Sholto-Douglas DJ, Johnson JL, Brennan MB, Kemner KM. Front Plant Sci. 2018 Feb 1;8:2242. doi: 10.3389/fpls.2017.02242. eCollection 2017. PubMed 29449848.
Backbone
  Vector backbone: pME6031
  Backbone manufacturer: obtained from Culture Collection of Switzerland
  Backbone size w/o insert (bp): 8248
  Total vector size (bp): 8504
  Modifications to backbone: Several restriction sites were removed to facilitate cloning
  Vector type: Bacterial Expression
Growth in bacteria
  Bacterial resistance: Tetracycline, 10 μg/mL
  Growth temperature: 37°C
  Growth strain: DH5alpha
  Copy number: Low Copy
Gene/Insert
  Gene/Insert name: Pc promoter
  Species: Synthetic
  Insert size (bp): 269
Terms and licenses: Academic/Nonprofit Terms; Industry Terms: Not Available to Industry
How to cite: pSW002-Pc was a gift from Rosemarie Wilton (Addgene plasmid # 108234 ; http://n2t.net/addgene:108234 ; RRID:Addgene_108234)
